>Addgene plasmid #24982 | EF.deltaBHES1.Ubc.GFP | addgene partial sequence | sequence record 30949 | 24982 with EGFP-N
GCTCCTCGCCCTTGCTCACCATGGTGGCGACCGGTACCCGGGGATCCTCTAGAGTCGACCTGCAGCCCAA
GCTTCGTCTAACAAAAAAGCCAAAAACGGCCAGAATTTAGCGGACAATTTACTAGTCTAACACTGAAAAT
TACATATTGACCCAAATGATTACATTTCAAAAGGTGCCTAAAAAACTTCACAAAACACACTCGCCAACCC
CGAGCGCATAGTTCAAAACCGGAGCTTCAGCTACTTAAGAAGATAGGTACATAAAACCGACCAAAGAAAC
TGACGCCTCACTTATCCCTCCCCTCACCAGAGGTCCGGCGCCTGTCGATTCAGGAGAGCCTACCCTAGGC
CCGAACCCTGCGTCCTGCGACGGAGAAAAGCCTACCGCACACCTACCGGCAGGTGGCCCCACCCTGCATT
ATAAGCCAACAGAACGGGTGACGTCACGACACGACGAGGGCGCGCGCTCCCAAAGGTACGGGTGCACTGC
CCAACGGCACCGCCATAACTGCCGCCCCCGCAACAGACGACAAACCGAGTTCTCCAGTCAGTGACAAACT
TCACGTCAGGGTCCCCAGATGGTGCCCCAGCCCATCTCACCCGAATAAGAGCTTTCCCGCATTAGCGAAG
GCCTCAAGACCTTGGGTTCTTGCCGCCCACCATGCCCCCCACCTTGTTTCAACGACCTCACAGCCCGCCT
CACAAGCGTCTTCCATTCAAGACTCGGGAACAGCCGCCATTTTGCTGCGCTCCCCCCAACCCCCAGTTCA
GGGCAACCTTGCTCGCGGACCCAGACTACAGCCCTTGGCGGTCTCTCCACACGCTTCCGTCCCACCGAGC
GGCCCGGCGGCCACGAAAGCCCCGGCCAGCCCAGCAGCCCGCTACTCACCAAGTGACGATCACAGCGATC
CACAAACAAGAACCGCGACCCAAATCCCGGCTGCGACGGAACTAGCTGTGCCACACCCGGCGCGTCCTTA
TATAATCATCG
