>Addgene plasmid #24982 | EF.deltaBHES1.Ubc.GFP | addgene partial sequence | sequence record 30950 | 24982 with EF-1a-F
GTGTCGTGAGGAATTAGCTTGGTACTAATACGACTCACTATAGGGAGACCCAAGCTGGCTAGGTAAGCTT
GATATCGAATTCGCCCACCATGGACTACAAAGACGATGACGACAAGCCAGCTGATATAATGGAGAAAAAT
TCCTCGTCCCCGGTGGCTGCTACCCCAGCCAGTGTCAACACGACACCGGATAAACCAAAGACAGCATCTG
AGCACAGAAAGTCATCAAAGCCTATTATGGCGGCGAGACGAGCGGCAAGAATAAATGAAAGTCTGAGCCA
GCTGAAAACACTGATTTTGGATGCTCTGAAGAAAGATAGCTCGCGGCATTCCAAGCTGGAGAAGGCGGAC
ATTCTGGAAATGACAGTGAAGCACCTCCGGAACCTGCAGCGGGCGCAGATGACGGCTGCGCTGAGCACAG
ACCCAAGTGTGCTGGGGAAGTACCGAGCCGGCTTCAGCGAGTGCATGAACGAGGTGACCCGCTTCCTGTC
CACGTGCGAGGGCGTTAATACCGAGGTGCGCACTCGGCTGCTCGGCCACCTGGCCAACTGCATGACCCAG
ATCAATGCCATGACCTACCCCGGGCAGCCGCACCCCGCCTTGAAGGTGCCGCCTCCGGCACCACTGGGGA
CCCGGCGGCCTCC
