[The description below was written by a language model from this plasmid's Addgene catalogue record.]
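Description:
EF.deltaBHES1.Ubc.GFP is a lentiviral mammalian expression plasmid built on the cFUGW backbone (about 11.5 kb without insert). It is maintained in bacteria as a high-copy plasmid under ampicillin selection, and the record specifies a recombination-deficient strain (Stbl3), the usual choice for keeping lentiviral long terminal repeats stable. No feature table accompanies the record, so the exact viral elements present (LTRs, packaging signal, any post-transcriptional elements) are not listed and can only be assumed to follow the parental FUGW-type design.

The payload is a roughly 800 bp human HES1 cDNA carrying an N-terminal FLAG tag and three alanine substitutions, E43A, K44A and R47A, which disrupt the DNA-binding domain of this bHLH transcriptional repressor; hence the "deltaB" designation. The construct name and the listed sequencing primers (an EF1α forward primer and a human UBC promoter reverse primer flanking the insert) indicate a dual-promoter arrangement in which the EF1α promoter drives the mutant HES1 and a downstream ubiquitin C promoter independently drives GFP. This layout lets transduced cells be identified or sorted by fluorescence without fusing the reporter to the protein of interest, while the FLAG epitope allows detection of the mutant protein itself.

The associated study examined how HES1 restrains cycling of hematopoietic progenitor cells through DNA binding. The construct therefore most plausibly serves as a DNA-binding-defective comparator to wild-type HES1, testing whether the effects of HES1 in transduced cells depend on its contact with DNA.
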