Addgene plasmid #24982: EF.deltaBHES1.Ubc.GFP
Depositing lab: Linzhao Cheng. Depositing organization: Johns Hopkins University and School of Medicine. Publication: HES1 inhibits cycling of hematopoietic progenitor cells via DNA binding. Yu X, Alder JK, Chun JH, Friedman AD, Heimfeld S, Cheng L, Civin CI. Stem Cells. 2006 Apr . 24(4):876-88. 10.1634/stemcells.2005-0598 PubMed 16513761.
Backbone
  Vector backbone: cFUGW
  Backbone size w/o insert (bp): 11500
  Vector type: Mammalian Expression, Lentiviral
Growth in bacteria
  Bacterial resistance: Ampicillin, 100 μg/mL
  Growth temperature: 37°C
  Growth strain: Stbl3
  Growth instructions: Stbl3
  Copy number: High Copy
Gene/Insert
  Gene/Insert name: HES1
  Species: H. sapiens (human)
  Insert size (bp): 800
  Mutation: DNA-binding domain disrupted by E43A, K44A, R47A mutations.
  Entrez Gene: HES1 (a.k.a. HES-1, HHL, HRY, bHLHb39)
  Tag / fusion protein: FLAG (N terminal on insert)
  Cloning method: Restriction Enzyme
  Sequencing primers: 5′ EF1a-forward; 3′ hUBCpro-R
Terms and licenses: Academic/Nonprofit Terms; Industry Terms: Not Available to Industry
How to cite: EF.deltaBHES1.Ubc.GFP was a gift from Linzhao Cheng (Addgene plasmid # 24982 ; http://n2t.net/addgene:24982 ; RRID:Addgene_24982)
